>Addgene plasmid #167500 | Lenti-Dual-iCas9-CMV | addgene full sequence | sequence record 328922 | Addgene NGS Result
TTTACTCTAAACCTGTGATTCCTCTGAATTATTTTCATTTTAAAGAAATTGTATTTGTTAAATATGTACT
ACAAACTTAGTAGTTGGAAGGGCTAATTCACTCCCAAAGAAGACAAGATATCCTTGATCTGTGGATCTAC
CACACACAAGGCTACTTCCCTGATTAGCAGAACTACACACCAGGGCCAGGGGTCAGATATCCACTGACCT
TTGGATGGTGCTACAAGCTAGTACCAGTTGAGCCAGATAAGGTAGAAGAGGCCAATAAAGGAGAGAACAC
CAGCTTGTTACACCCTGTGAGCCTGCATGGGATGGATGACCCGGAGAGAGAAGTGTTAGAGTGGAGGTTT
GACAGCCGCCTAGCATTTCATCACGTGGCCCGAGAGCTGCATCCGGAGTACTTCAAGAACTGCTGATATC
GAGCTTGCTACAAGGGACTTTCCGCTGGGGACTTTCCAGGGAGGCGTGGCCTGGGCGGGACTGGGGAGTG
GCGAGCCCTCAGATCCTGCATATAAGCAGCTGCTTTTTGCCTGTACTGGGTCTCTCTGGTTAGACCAGAT
CTGAGCCTGGGAGCTCTCTGGCTAACTAGGGAACCCACTGCTTAAGCCTCAATAAAGCTTGCCTTGAGTG
CTTCAAGTAGTGTGTGCCCGTCTGTTGTGTGACTCTGGTAACTAGAGATCCCTCAGACCCTTTTAGTCAG
TGTGGAAAATCTCTAGCAGTGGCGCCCGAACAGGGACTTGAAAGCGAAAGGGAAACCAGAGGAGCTCTCT
CGACGCAGGACTCGGCTTGCTGAAGCGCGCACGGCAAGAGGCGAGGGGCGGCGACTGGTGAGTACGCCAA
AAATTTTGACTAGCGGAGGCTAGAAGGAGAGAGATGGGTGCGAGAGCGTCAGTATTAAGCGGGGGAGAAT
TAGATCGCGATGGGAAAAAATTCGGTTAAGGCCAGGGGGAAAGAAAAAATATAAATTAAAACATATAGTA
TGGGCAAGCAGGGAGCTAGAACGATTCGCAGTTAATCCTGGCCTGTTAGAAACATCAGAAGGCTGTAGAC
AAATACTGGGACAGCTACAACCATCCCTTCAGACAGGATCAGAAGAACTTAGATCATTATATAATACAGT
AGCAACCCTCTATTGTGTGCATCAAAGGATAGAGATAAAAGACACCAAGGAAGCTTTAGACAAGATAGAG
GAAGAGCAAAACAAAAGTAAGACCACCGCACAGCAAGCGGCCGGCCGCTGATCTTCAGACCTGGAGGAGG
AGATATGAGGGACAATTGGAGAAGTGAATTATATAAATATAAAGTAGTAAAAATTGAACCATTAGGAGTA
GCACCCACCAAGGCAAAGAGAAGAGTGGTGCAGAGAGAAAAAAGAGCAGTGGGAATAGGAGCTTTGTTCC
TTGGGTTCTTGGGAGCAGCAGGAAGCACTATGGGCGCAGCGTCAATGACGCTGACGGTACAGGCCAGACA
ATTATTGTCTGGTATAGTGCAGCAGCAGAACAATTTGCTGAGGGCTATTGAGGCGCAACAGCATCTGTTG
CAACTCACAGTCTGGGGCATCAAGCAGCTCCAGGCAAGAATCCTGGCTGTGGAAAGATACCTAAAGGATC
AACAGCTCCTGGGGATTTGGGGTTGCTCTGGAAAACTCATTTGCACCACTGCTGTGCCTTGGAATGCTAG
TTGGAGTAATAAATCTCTGGAACAGATTTGGAATCACACGACCTGGATGGAGTGGGACAGAGAAATTAAC
AATTACACAAGCTTAATACACTCCTTAATTGAAGAATCGCAAAACCAGCAAGAAAAGAATGAACAAGAAT
TATTGGAATTAGATAAATGGGCAAGTTTGTGGAATTGGTTTAACATAACAAATTGGCTGTGGTATATAAA
ATTATTCATAATGATAGTAGGAGGCTTGGTAGGTTTAAGAATAGTTTTTGCTGTACTTTCTATAGTGAAT
AGAGTTAGGCAGGGATATTCACCATTATCGTTTCAGACCCACCTCCCAACCCCGAGGGGACCCGACAGGC
CCGAAGGAATAGAAGAAGAAGGTGGAGAGAGAGACAGAGACAGATCCATTCGATTAGTGAACGGATCTCG
ACGGTATCGCCGAATTCACAAATGGCAGTATTCATCCACAATTTTAAAAGAAAAGGGGGGATTGGGGGGT
ACAGTGCAGGGGAAAGAATAGTAGACATAATAGCAACAGACATACAAACTAAAGAATTACAAAAACAAAT
TACAAAAATTCAAAATTTTCGGGTTTATTACAGGGACAGCAGAGATCCAGTTTGGACTAGGATCCTTTAC
CACTCCCTATCAGTGATAGAGAAAAGTGAAAGTCGAGTTTACCACTCCCTATCAGTGATAGAGAAAAGTG
AAAGTCGAGTTTACCACTCCCTATCAGTGATAGAGAAAAGTGAAAGTCGAGTTTACCACTCCCTATCAGT
GATAGAGAAAAGTGAAAGTCGAGTTTACCACTCCCTATCAGTGATAGAGAAAAGTGAAAGTCGAGTTTAC
CACTCCCTATCAGTGATAGAGAAAAGTGAAAGTCGAGTTTACCACTCCCTATCAGTGATAGAGAAAAGTG
AAAGTCGAGCTCGGTACCCGGGTCGAGGTAGGCGTGTACGGTGGGAGGCCTATATAAGCAGAGCTCGTTT
AGTGAACCGTCAGATCGCCTTCTAGAGCCACCATGGGAGTGCAGGTGGAAACCATCTCCCCAGGTGACGG
GCGCACCTTCCCCAAGCGCGGCCAGACCTGTGTGGTGCACTACACCGGGATGCTTGAAGATGGAAAGAAA
GTCGATTCCTCCCGGGACAGAAACAAGCCCTTTAAGTTTATGCTAGGCAAGCAGGAGGTGATCCGAGGCT
GGGAAGAAGGGGTTGCCCAGATGAGTGTGGGTCAGAGAGCCAAACTGACTATATCTCCAGATTATGCCTA
TGGTGCCACTGGGCACCCAGGCATCATCCCACCACATGCCACTCTCGTCTTCGATGTGGAGCTTCTAAAA
CCGGAACCGGCTAGCATGGACAAGAAGTACAGCATCGGCCTGGACATCGGCACCAACTCTGTGGGCTGGG
CCGTGATCACCGACGAGTACAAGGTGCCCAGCAAGAAATTCAAGGTGCTGGGCAACACCGACCGGCACAG
CATCAAGAAGAACCTGATCGGAGCCCTGCTGTTCGACAGCGGCGAAACAGCCGAGGCCACCCGGCTGAAG
AGAACCGCCAGAAGAAGATACACCAGACGGAAGAACCGGATCTGCTATCTGCAAGAGATCTTCAGCAACG
AGATGGCCAAGGTGGACGACAGCTTCTTCCACAGACTGGAAGAGTCCTTCCTGGTGGAAGAGGATAAGAA
GCACGAGCGGCACCCCATCTTCGGCAACATCGTGGACGAGGTGGCCTACCACGAGAAGTACCCCACCATC
TACCACCTGAGAAAGAAACTGGTGGACAGCACCGACAAGGCCGACCTGCGGCTGATCTATCTGGCCCTGG
CCCACATGATCAAGTTCCGGGGCCACTTCCTGATCGAGGGCGACCTGAACCCCGACAACAGCGACGTGGA
CAAGCTGTTCATCCAGCTGGTGCAGACCTACAACCAGCTGTTCGAGGAAAACCCCATCAACGCCAGCGGC
GTGGACGCCAAGGCCATCCTGTCTGCCAGACTGAGCAAGAGCAGACGGCTGGAAAATCTGATCGCCCAGC
TGCCCGGCGAGAAGAAGAATGGCCTGTTCGGAAACCTGATTGCCCTGAGCCTGGGCCTGACCCCCAACTT
CAAGAGCAACTTCGACCTGGCCGAGGATGCCAAACTGCAGCTGAGCAAGGACACCTACGACGACGACCTG
GACAACCTGCTGGCCCAGATCGGCGACCAGTACGCCGACCTGTTTCTGGCCGCCAAGAACCTGTCCGACG
CCATCCTGCTGAGCGACATCCTGAGAGTGAACACCGAGATCACCAAGGCCCCCCTGAGCGCCTCTATGAT
CAAGAGATACGACGAGCACCACCAGGACCTGACCCTGCTGAAAGCTCTCGTGCGGCAGCAGCTGCCTGAG
AAGTACAAAGAGATTTTCTTCGACCAGAGCAAGAACGGCTACGCCGGCTACATTGACGGCGGAGCCAGCC
AGGAAGAGTTCTACAAGTTCATCAAGCCCATCCTGGAAAAGATGGACGGCACCGAGGAACTGCTCGTGAA
GCTGAACAGAGAGGACCTGCTGCGGAAGCAGCGGACCTTCGACAACGGCAGCATCCCCCACCAGATCCAC
CTGGGAGAGCTGCACGCCATTCTGCGGCGGCAGGAAGATTTTTACCCATTCCTGAAGGACAACCGGGAAA
AGATCGAGAAGATCCTGACCTTCCGCATCCCCTACTACGTGGGCCCTCTGGCCAGGGGAAACAGCAGATT
CGCCTGGATGACCAGAAAGAGCGAGGAAACCATCACCCCCTGGAACTTCGAGGAAGTGGTGGACAAGGGC
GCTTCCGCCCAGAGCTTCATCGAGCGGATGACCAACTTCGATAAGAACCTGCCCAACGAGAAGGTGCTGC
CCAAGCACAGCCTGCTGTACGAGTACTTCACCGTGTATAACGAGCTGACCAAAGTGAAATACGTGACCGA
GGGAATGAGAAAGCCCGCCTTCCTGAGCGGCGAGCAGAAAAAGGCCATCGTGGACCTGCTGTTCAAGACC
AACCGGAAAGTGACCGTGAAGCAGCTGAAAGAGGACTACTTCAAGAAAATCGAGTGCTTCGACTCCGTGG
AAATCTCCGGCGTGGAAGATCGGTTCAACGCCTCCCTGGGCACATACCACGATCTGCTGAAAATTATCAA
GGACAAGGACTTCCTGGACAATGAGGAAAACGAGGACATTCTGGAAGATATCGTGCTGACCCTGACACTG
TTTGAGGACAGAGAGATGATCGAGGAACGGCTGAAAACCTATGCCCACCTGTTCGACGACAAAGTGATGA
AGCAGCTGAAGCGGCGGAGATACACCGGCTGGGGCAGGCTGAGCCGGAAGCTGATCAACGGCATCCGGGA
CAAGCAGTCCGGCAAGACAATCCTGGATTTCCTGAAGTCCGACGGCTTCGCCAACAGAAACTTCATGCAG
CTGATCCACGACGACAGCCTGACCTTTAAAGAGGACATCCAGAAAGCCCAGGTGTCCGGCCAGGGCGATA
GCCTGCACGAGCACATTGCCAATCTGGCCGGCAGCCCCGCCATTAAGAAGGGCATCCTGCAGACAGTGAA
GGTGGTGGACGAGCTCGTGAAAGTGATGGGCCGGCACAAGCCCGAGAACATCGTGATCGAAATGGCCAGA
GAGAACCAGACCACCCAGAAGGGACAGAAGAACAGCCGCGAGAGAATGAAGCGGATCGAAGAGGGCATCA
AAGAGCTGGGCAGCCAGATCCTGAAAGAACACCCCGTGGAAAACACCCAGCTGCAGAACGAGAAGCTGTA
CCTGTACTACCTGCAGAATGGGCGGGATATGTACGTGGACCAGGAACTGGACATCAACCGGCTGTCCGAC
TACGATGTGGACCATATCGTGCCTCAGAGCTTTCTGAAGGACGACTCCATCGACAACAAGGTGCTGACCA
GAAGCGACAAGAACCGGGGCAAGAGCGACAACGTGCCCTCCGAAGAGGTCGTGAAGAAGATGAAGAACTA
CTGGCGGCAGCTGCTGAACGCCAAGCTGATTACCCAGAGAAAGTTCGACAATCTGACCAAGGCCGAGAGA
GGCGGCCTGAGCGAACTGGATAAGGCCGGCTTCATCAAGAGACAGCTGGTGGAAACCCGGCAGATCACAA
AGCACGTGGCACAGATCCTGGACTCCCGGATGAACACTAAGTACGACGAGAATGACAAGCTGATCCGGGA
AGTGAAAGTGATCACCCTGAAGTCCAAGCTGGTGTCCGATTTCCGGAAGGATTTCCAGTTTTACAAAGTG
CGCGAGATCAACAACTACCACCACGCCCACGACGCCTACCTGAACGCCGTCGTGGGAACCGCCCTGATCA
AAAAGTACCCTAAGCTGGAAAGCGAGTTCGTGTACGGCGACTACAAGGTGTACGACGTGCGGAAGATGAT
CGCCAAGAGCGAGCAGGAAATCGGCAAGGCTACCGCCAAGTACTTCTTCTACAGCAACATCATGAACTTT
TTCAAGACCGAGATTACCCTGGCCAACGGCGAGATCCGGAAGCGGCCTCTGATCGAGACAAACGGCGAAA
CCGGGGAGATCGTGTGGGATAAGGGCCGGGATTTTGCCACCGTGCGGAAAGTGCTGAGCATGCCCCAAGT
GAATATCGTGAAAAAGACCGAGGTGCAGACAGGCGGCTTCAGCAAAGAGTCTATCCTGCCCAAGAGGAAC
AGCGATAAGCTGATCGCCAGAAAGAAGGACTGGGACCCTAAGAAGTACGGCGGCTTCGACAGCCCCACCG
TGGCCTATTCTGTGCTGGTGGTGGCCAAAGTGGAAAAGGGCAAGTCCAAGAAACTGAAGAGTGTGAAAGA
GCTGCTGGGGATCACCATCATGGAAAGAAGCAGCTTCGAGAAGAATCCCATCGACTTTCTGGAAGCCAAG
GGCTACAAAGAAGTGAAAAAGGACCTGATCATCAAGCTGCCTAAGTACTCCCTGTTCGAGCTGGAAAACG
GCCGGAAGAGAATGCTGGCCTCTGCCGGCGAACTGCAGAAGGGAAACGAACTGGCCCTGCCCTCCAAATA
TGTGAACTTCCTGTACCTGGCCAGCCACTATGAGAAGCTGAAGGGCTCCCCCGAGGATAATGAGCAGAAA
CAGCTGTTTGTGGAACAGCACAAGCACTACCTGGACGAGATCATCGAGCAGATCAGCGAGTTCTCCAAGA
GAGTGATCCTGGCCGACGCTAATCTGGACAAAGTGCTGTCCGCCTACAACAAGCACCGGGATAAGCCCAT
CAGAGAGCAGGCCGAGAATATCATCCACCTGTTTACCCTGACCAATCTGGGAGCCCCTGCCGCCTTCAAG
TACTTTGACACCACCATCGACCGGAAGAGGTACACCAGCACCAAAGAGGTGCTGGACGCCACCCTGATCC
ACCAGAGCATCACCGGCCTGTACGAGACACGGATCGACCTGTCTCAGCTGGGAGGCGACAAGCGACCTGC
CGCCACAAAGAAGGCTGGACAGGCTAAGAAGAAGAAAGATTACAAAGACGATGACGATAAGGGATCGGAT
CCGGAGGCTACTAACTTCAGCCTGCTGAAGCAGGCTGGGGACGTGGAGGAGAACCCTGGACCTATGGTCT
TCACACTCGAAGATTTCGTTGGGGACTGGCGACAGACAGCCGGCTACAACCTGGACCAAGTCCTTGAACA
GGGAGGTGTGTCCAGTTTGTTTCAGAATCTCGGGGTGTCCGTAACTCCGATCCAAAGGATTGTCCTGAGC
GGTGAAAATGGGCTGAAGATCGACATCCATGTCATCATCCCGTATGAAGGTCTGAGCGGCGACCAAATGG
GCCAGATCGAAAAAATTTTTAAGGTGGTGTACCCTGTGGATGATCATCACTTTAAGGTGATCCTGCACTA
TGGCACACTGGTAATCGACGGGGTTACGCCGAACATGATCGACTATTTCGGACGGCCGTATGAAGGCATC
GCCGTGTTCGACGGCAAAAAGATCACTGTAACAGGGACCCTGTGGAACGGCAACAAAATTATCGACGAGC
GCCTGATCAACCCCGACGGCTCCCTGCTGTTCCGAGTAACCATCAACGGAGTGACCGGCTGGCGGCTGTG
CGAACGCATTCTGGCGTAACTCGAGTCGAGTCTAGAGGGCCCGCGGTTCGAAAACTTGTTTATTGCAGCT
TATAATGGTTACAAATAAAGCAATAGCATCACAAATTTCACAAATAAAGCATTTTTTTCACTGCATTCTA
GTTGTGGTTTGTCCAAACTCATCAATGTATCTTATTCGAATACCCATACGACGTCCCAGACTACGCTTAG
TAATGATTAATTAAACTAGAAATTCTACCGGGTAGGGGAGGCGCTTTTCCCAAGGCAGTCTGGAGTAACC
CACCCAAGATCTGGCCTCCGCGCCGGGTTTTGGCGCCTCCCGCGGGCGCCCCCCTCCTCACGGCGAGCGC
TGCCACGTCAGACGAAGGGCGCAGCGAGCGTCCTGATCCTTCCGCCCGGACGCTCAGGACAGCGGCCCGC
TGCTCATAAGACTCGGCCTTAGAACCCCAGTATCAGCAGAAGGACATTTTAGGACGGGACTTGGGTGACT
CTAGGGCACTGGTTTTCTTTCCAGAGAGCGGAACAGGCGAGGAAAAGTAGTCCCTTCTCGGCGATTCTGC
GGAGGGATCTCCGTGGGGCGGTGAACGCCGATGATTATATAAGGACGCGCCGGGTGTGGCACAGCTAGTT
CCGTCGCAGCCGGGATTTGGGTCGCGGTTCTTGTTTGTGGATCGCTGTGATCGTCACTTGGTGAGTAGCG
GGCTGCTGGGCTGGCCGGGGCTTTCGTGGCCGCCGGGCCGCTCGGTGGGACGGAAGCGTGTGGAGAGACC
GCCAAGGGCTGTAGTCTGGGTCCGCGAGCAAGGTTGCCCTGAACTGGGGGTTGGGGGGAGCGCAGCAAAA
TGGCGGCTGTTCCCGAGTCTTGAATGGAAGACGCTTGTGAGGCGGGCTGTGAGGTCGTTGAAACAAGGTG
GGGGGCATGGTGGGCGGCAAGAACCCAAGGTCTTGAGGCCTTCGCTAATGCGGGAAAGCTCTTATTCGGG
TGAGATGGGCTGGGGCACCATCTGGGGACCCTGACGTGAAGTTTGTCACTGACTGGAGAACTCGGTTTGT
CGTCTGTTGCGGGGGCGGCAGTTATGGCGGTGCCGTTGGGCAGTGCACCCGTACCTTTGGGAGCGCGCGC
CCTCGTCGTGTCGTGACGTCACCCGTTCTGTTGGCTTATAATGCAGGGTGGGGCCACCTGCCGGTAGGTG
TGCGGTAGGCTTTTCTCCGTCGCAGGACGCAGGGTTCGGGCCTAGGGTAGGCTCTCCTGAATCGACAGGC
GCCGGACCTCTGGTGAGGGGAGGGATAAGTGAGGCGTCAGTTTCTTTGGTCGGTTTTATGTACCTATCTT
CTTAAGTAGCTGAAGCTCCGGTTTTGAACTATGCGCTCGGGGTTGGCGAGTGTGTTTTGTGAAGTTTTTT
AGGCACCTTTTGAAATGTAATCATTTGGGTCAATATGTAATTTTCAGTGTTAGACTAGTAAATTGTCCGC
TAAATTCTGGCCGTTTTTGGCTTTTTTGTTAGACGAAGCTTGGTACCGAGCTCGGATCTCCACCCCGTAC
CGGTCCTGCAGTCGAATTCACCATGTCTAGACTGGACAAGAGCAAAGTCATAAACGGAGCTCTGGAATTA
CTCAATGGTGTCGGTATCGAAGGCCTGACGACAAGGAAACTCGCTCAAAAGCTGGGAGTTGAGCAGCCTA
CCCTGTACTGGCACGTGAAGAACAAGCGGGCCCTGCTCGATGCCCTGCCAATCGAGATGCTGGACAGGCA
TCATACCCACTTCTGCCCCCTGGAAGGCGAGTCATGGCAAGACTTTCTGCGGAACAACGCCAAGTCATAC
CGCTGTGCTCTCCTCTCACATCGCGACGGGGCTAAAGTGCATCTCGGCACCCGCCCAACAGAGAAACAGT
ACGAAACCCTGGAAAATCAGCTCGCGTTCCTGTGTCAGCAAGGCTTCTCCCTGGAGAACGCACTGTACGC
TCTGTCCGCCGTGGGCCACTTTACACTGGGCTGCGTATTGGAGGAACAGGAGCATCAAGTAGCAAAAGAG
GAAAGAGAGACACCTACCACCGATTCTATGCCCCCACTTCTGAGACAAGCAATTGAGCTGTTCGACCGGC
AGGGAGCCGAACCTGCCTTCCTTTTCGGCCTGGAACTAATCATATGTGGCCTGGAGAAACAGCTAAAGTG
CGAAAGCGGCGGGCCGACCGACGCCCTTGACGATTTTGACTTAGACATGCTCCCAGCCGATGCCCTTGAC
GACTTTGACCTTGATATGCTGCCTGCTGACGCTCTTGACGATTTTGACCTTGACATGCTCCCCGGGTAAC
TAAGTAAGGATCCGCGGCCGCACTAGAGGAATTCCGCCCCTCTCCCCCCCCCCCTCTCCCTCCCCCCCCC
CTAACGTTACTGGCCGAAGCCGCTTGGAATAAGGCCGGTGTGCGTTTGTCTATATGTTATTTTCCACCAT
ATTGCCGTCTTTTGGCAATGTGAGGGCCCGGAAACCTGGCCCTGTCTTCTTGACGAGCATTCCTAGGGGT
CTTTCCCCTCTCGCCAAAGGAATGCAAGGTCTGTTGAATGTCGTGAAGGAAGCAGTTCCTCTGGAAGCTT
CTTGAAGACAAACAACGTCTGTAGCGACCCTTTGCAGGCAGCGGAACCCCCCACCTGGCGACAGGTGCCT
CTGCGGCCAAAAGCCACGTGTATAAGATACACCTGCAAAGGCGGCACAACCCCAGTGCCACGTTGTGAGT
TGGATAGTTGTGGAAAGAGTCAAATGGCTCTCCTCAAGCGTATTCAACAAGGGGCTGAAGGATGCCCAGA
AGGTACCCCATTGTATGGGATCTGATCTGGGGCCTCGGTGCACATGCTTTACATGTGTTTAGTCGAGGTT
AAAAAAACGTCTAGGCCCCCCGAACCACGGGGACGTGGTTTTCCTTTGAAAAACACGATGATAAGCTTAC
CGGTCCACCATGATTGAACAAGATGGATTGCACGCAGGTTCTCCGGCCGCTTGGGTGGAGAGGCTATTCG
GCTATGACTGGGCACAACAGACAATCGGCTGCTCTGATGCCGCCGTGTTCCGGCTGTCAGCGCAGGGGCG
CCCGGTTCTTTTTGTCAAGACCGACCTGTCCGGTGCCCTGAATGAACTGCAAGACGAGGCAGCGCGGCTA
TCGTGGCTGGCCACGACGGGCGTTCCTTGCGCAGCTGTGCTCGACGTTGTCACTGAAGCGGGAAGGGACT
GGCTGCTATTGGGCGAAGTGCCGGGGCAGGATCTCCTGTCATCTCACCTTGCTCCTGCCGAGAAAGTATC
CATCATGGCTGATGCAATGCGGCGGCTGCATACGCTTGATCCGGCTACCTGCCCATTCGACCACCAAGCG
AAACATCGCATCGAGCGAGCACGTACTCGGATGGAAGCCGGTCTTGTCGATCAGGATGATCTGGACGAAG
AGCATCAGGGGCTCGCGCCAGCCGAACTGTTCGCCAGGCTCAAGGCGAGCATGCCCGACGGCGAGGATCT
CGTCGTGACCCATGGCGATGCCTGCTTGCCGAATATCATGGTGGAAAATGGCCGCTTTTCTGGATTCATC
GACTGTGGCCGGCTGGGTGTGGCGGACCGCTATCAGGACATAGCGTTGGCTACCCGTGATATTGCTGAAG
AGCTTGGCGGCGAATGGGCTGACCGCTTCCTCGTGCTTTACGGTATCGCCGCTCCCGATTCGCAGCGCAT
CGCCTTCTATCGCCTTCTTGACGAGTTCTTCTGATGTACAAGTAAAGCGGCCGCGACTCTAGATCATAAT
CAGCCATACCACATTTGTAGAGGTTTTACTTGCTTTAAAAAACCTCCCACACCTCCCCCTGAACCTGAAA
CATAAAATGAATGCAATTGTTGTTGTTTAGTCCCTCCCAATTCGATATCAAGCTTATCGCGATAGATCCT
AATCAACCTCTGGATTACAAAATTTGTGAAAGATTGACTGGTATTCTTAACTATGTTGCTCCTTTTACGC
TATGTGGATACGCTGCTTTAATGCCTTTGTATCATGCTATTGCTTCCCGTATGGCTTTCATTTTCTCCTC
CTTGTATAAATCCTGGTTGCTGTCTCTTTATGAGGAGTTGTGGCCCGTTGTCAGGCAACGTGGCGTGGTG
TGCACTGTGTTTGCTGACGCAACCCCCACTGGTTGGGGCATTGCCACCACCTGTCAGCTCCTTTCCGGGA
CTTTCGCTTTCCCCCTCCCTATTGCCACGGCGGAACTCATCGCCGCCTGCCTTGCCCGCTGCTGGACAGG
GGCTCGGCTGTTGGGCACTGACAATTCCGTGGTGTTGTCGGGGAAATCATCGTCCTTTCCTTGGCTGCTC
GCCTGTGTTGCCACCTGGATTCTGCGCGGGACGTCCTTCTGCTACGTCCCTTCGGCCCTCAATCCAGCGG
ACCTTCCTTCCCGCGGCCTGCTGCCGGCTCTGCGGCCTCTTCCGCGTCTTCGCCTTCGCCCTCAGACGAG
TCGGATCTCCCTTTGGGCCGCCTCCCCGCCTGAGATCCTTTAAGACCAATGACTTACAAGGCAGCTGTAG
ATCTTAGCCACTTTTTAAAAGAAAAGGGGGGACTGGAAGGGCTAATTCACTCCCAACGAAGACAAGATCT
GCTTTTTGCTTGTACTGGGTCTCTCTGGTTAGACCAGATCTGAGCCTGGGAGCTCTCTGGCTAACTAGGG
AACCCACTGCTTAAGCCTCAATAAAGCTTGCCTTGAGTGCTTCAAGTAGTGTGTGCCCGTCTGTTGTGTG
ACTCTGGTAACTAGAGATCCCTCAGACCCTTTTAGTCAGTGTGGAAAATCTCTAGCAGTAGTAGTTCATG
TCATCTTATTATTCAGTATTTATAACTTGCAAAGAAATGAATATCAGAGAGTGAGAGGCCCGGGTTAATT
AAGGAAAGGGCTAGATCATTCTTGAAGACGAAAGGGCCTCGTGATACGCCTATTTTTATAGGTTAATGTC
ATGATAATAATGGTTTCTTAGACGTCAGGTGGCACTTTTCGGGGAAATGTGCGCGGAACCCCTATTTGTT
TATTTTTCTAAATACATTCAAATATGTATCCGCTCATGAGACAATAACCCTGATAAATGCTTCAATAATA
TTGAAAAAGGAAGAGTATGAGTATTCAACATTTCCGTGTCGCCCTTATTCCCTTTTTTGCGGCATTTTGC
CTTCCTGTTTTTGCTCACCCAGAAACGCTGGTGAAAGTAAAAGATGCTGAAGATCAGTTGGGTGCACGAG
TGGGTTACATCGAACTGGATCTCAACAGCGGTAAGATCCTTGAGAGTTTTCGCCCCGAAGAACGTTTTCC
AATGATGAGCACTTTTAAAGTTCTGCTATGTGGCGCGGTATTATCCCGTGTTGACGCCGGGCAAGAGCAA
CTCGGTCGCCGCATACACTATTCTCAGAATGACTTGGTTGAGTACTCACCAGTCACAGAAAAGCATCTTA
CGGATGGCATGACAGTAAGAGAATTATGCAGTGCTGCCATAACCATGAGTGATAACACTGCGGCCAACTT
ACTTCTGACAACGATCGGAGGACCGAAGGAGCTAACCGCTTTTTTGCACAACATGGGGGATCATGTAACT
CGCCTTGATCGTTGGGAACCGGAGCTGAATGAAGCCATACCAAACGACGAGCGTGACACCACGATGCCTG
TAGCAATGGCAACAACGTTGCGCAAACTATTAACTGGCGAACTACTTACTCTAGCTTCCCGGCAACAATT
AATAGACTGGATGGAGGCGGATAAAGTTGCAGGACCACTTCTGCGCTCGGCCCTTCCGGCTGGCTGGTTT
ATTGCTGATAAATCTGGAGCCGGTGAGCGTGGGTCTCGCGGTATCATTGCAGCACTGGGGCCAGATGGTA
AGCCCTCCCGTATCGTAGTTATCTACACGACGGGGAGTCAGGCAACTATGGATGAACGAAATAGACAGAT
CGCTGAGATAGGTGCCTCACTGATTAAGCATTGGTAACTGTCAGACCAAGTTTACTCATATATACTTTAG
ATTGATTTAAAACTTCATTTTTAATTTAAAAGGATCTAGGTGAAGATCCTTTTTGATAATCTCATGACCA
AAATCCCTTAACGTGAGTTTTCGTTCCACTGAGCGTCAGACCCCGTAGAAAAGATCAAAGGATCTTCTTG
AGATCCTTTTTTTCTGCGCGTAATCTGCTGCTTGCAAACAAAAAAACCACCGCTACCAGCGGTGGTTTGT
TTGCCGGATCAAGAGCTACCAACTCTTTTTCCGAAGGTAACTGGCTTCAGCAGAGCGCAGATACCAAATA
CTGTTCTTCTAGTGTAGCCGTAGTTAGGCCACCACTTCAAGAACTCTGTAGCACCGCCTACATACCTCGC
TCTGCTAATCCTGTTACCAGTGGCTGCTGCCAGTGGCGATAAGTCGTGTCTTACCGGGTTGGACTCAAGA
CGATAGTTACCGGATAAGGCGCAGCGGTCGGGCTGAACGGGGGGTTCGTGCACACAGCCCAGCTTGGAGC
GAACGACCTACACCGAACTGAGATACCTACAGCGTGAGCTATGAGAAAGCGCCACGCTTCCCGAAGGGAG
AAAGGCGGACAGGTATCCGGTAAGCGGCAGGGTCGGAACAGGAGAGCGCACGAGGGAGCTTCCAGGGGGA
AACGCCTGGTATCTTTATAGTCCTGTCGGGTTTCGCCACCTCTGACTTGAGCGTCGATTTTTGTGATGCT
CGTCAGGGGGGCGGAGCCTATGGAAAAACGCCAGCAACGCGGCCTTTTTACGGTTCCTGGCCTTTTGCTG
GCCTTTTGCTCACATGTTCTTTCCTGCGTTATCCCCTGATTCTGTGGATAACCGTATTACCGCCTTTGAG
TGAGCTGATACCGCTCGCCGCAGCCGAACGACCGAGCGCAGCGAGTCAGTGAGCGAGGAAGCGGAAGAGC
GCCCAATACGCAAACCGCCTCTCCCCGCGCGTTGGCCGATTCATTAATGCAGCAAGCTCATGGCTGACTA
ATTTTTTTTATTTATGCAGAGGCCGAGGCCGCCTCGGCCTCTGAGCTATTCCAGAAGTAGTGAGGAGGCT
TTTTTGGAGGCCTAGGCTTTTGCAAAAAGCTCCCCGTGGCACGACAGGTTTCCCGACTGGAAAGCGGGCA
GTGAGCGCAACGCAATTAATGTGAGTTAGCTCACTCATTAGGCACCCCAGGCTTTACACTTTATGCTTCC
GGCTCGTATGTTGTGTGGAATTGTGAGCGGATAACAATTTCACACAGGAAACAGCTATGACATGATTACG
AATTTCACAAATAAAGCATTTTTTTCACTGCATTCTAGTTGTGGTTTGTCCAAACTCATCAATGTATCTT
ATCATGTCTGGATCAACTGGATAACTCAAGCTAACCAAAATCATCCCAAACTTCCCACCCCATACCCTAT
TACCACTGCCAATTACCTGTGGTTTCA
Features (pLannotate 1.2.2; 35 found; start..end, strand, type, name):
     84..413     +  CDS            nef (fragment): NEF_HV1BR - Experimental evidence at protein level: Swiss-Prot protein existence level 1. Extracellular Nef protein targets CD4(+) T-lymphocytes for apoptosis by interacting with CXCR4 surface receptors (PubMed:14990729). From Human immunodeficiency virus type 1 group M subtype B (isolate BRU/LAI) (HIV-1).
    461..718     +  LTR            5' LTR (truncated): truncated 5' long terminal repeat (LTR) from HIV-1
    765..890     +  misc_feature   HIV-1 Ψ: packaging signal of human immunodeficiency virus type 1
    874..1212    +  CDS            HIV-1 gag (fragment): gag protein from human immunodeficiency virus 1; gag
   1387..1620    +  misc_feature   RRE: The Rev response element (RRE) of HIV-1 allows for Rev-dependent mRNA export from the nucleus to the cytoplasm.
   1997..2097    +  CDS            Rev (fragment): human immunodeficiency virus 1 (HIV-1) Rev protein; rev; enhances nuclear export of unspliced and incompletely spliced viral mRNAs
   2142..2259    +  misc_feature   cPPT/CTS: central polypurine tract and central termination sequence of HIV-1
   2314..2584    +  protein_bind   tetracycline response element: contains seven copies of the tetracycline operator tetO tetracycline repressor TetR
   2595..2612    +  misc_feature   MCS (fragment): pUC18/19 multiple cloning site
   2617..2655    +  promoter       minimal CMV promoter: human cytomegalovirus (CMV) immediate early promoter
   2693..3016    +  CDS            DD: destabilization domain that can be stabilized by Shield1 in the ProteoTuner™ system L106P mutant of FKBP12
   3026..7129    +  CDS            Cas9: Cas9 (Csn1) endonuclease from the Streptococcus pyogenes Type II CRISPR/Cas system generates RNA-guided double strand breaks in DNA
   7274..7789    +  CDS            Nluc: NanoLuc® luciferase human codon-optimized
   7823..7944    +  polyA_signal   SV40 poly(A) signal: SV40 polyadenylation signal
   8010..8045    +  promoter       PGK promoter (fragment): mouse phosphoglycerate kinase 1 promoter
   8063..9274    +  promoter       UbC promoter: human ubiquitin C promoter
   9333..10030   +  CDS            rtTA3 (fragment): reverse tetracycline transactivator 3 activates expression from Tet-responsive promoters in the presence of doxycycline
   9960..10070   +  CDS            VP48: 3 tandem repeats of the minimal activation domain of herpes simplex virus VP16 (Cheng et al., 2013)
  10242..10704   +  misc_feature   IRES: internal ribosome entry site (IRES) of the encephalomyocarditis virus (EMCV)
  10720..11514   +  CDS            NeoR/KanR: aminoglycoside phosphotransferase from Tn5; aph(3')-II (or nptII); confers resistance to neomycin, kanamycin, and G418 (Geneticin®)
  11542..11625   +  CDS            large T antigen (fragment): large T antigen from SV40 (simian virus 40)
  11659..11679   +  misc_feature   MCS (fragment): pBluescript multiple cloning site
  11691..12279   +  misc_feature   WPRE: woodchuck hepatitis virus posttranscriptional regulatory element
  12287..12352   +  CDS            nef (fragment): NEF_HV1Z2 - Experimental evidence at protein level: Swiss-Prot protein existence level 1. Extracellular Nef protein targets CD4(+) T-lymphocytes for apoptosis by interacting with CXCR4 surface receptors. From Human immunodeficiency virus type 1 group M subtype D (isolate Z2/CDC-Z34) (HIV-1).
  12354..12587   +  LTR            3' LTR (ΔU3): self-inactivating 3' long terminal repeat (LTR) from HIV-1
  12792..12896   +  promoter       AmpR promoter: bla
  12897..13757   +  CDS            AmpR: β-lactamase; bla; confers resistance to ampicillin, carbenicillin, and related antibiotics
  13928..14516   +  rep_origin     ori: high-copy-number ColE1/pMB1/pBR322/pUC origin of replication
  14699..14753   +  CDS            lacI (fragment): lac repressor; lacI; The lac repressor binds to the lac operator to inhibit transcription in E. coli. This inhibition can be relieved by adding lactose or isopropyl-β-D-thiogalactopyranoside (IPTG).
  14759..14852   +  rep_origin     SV40 ori (fragment): SV40 origin of replication
  14877..14914   +  CDS            lacI (fragment): lac repressor; lacI; The lac repressor binds to the lac operator to inhibit transcription in E. coli. This inhibition can be relieved by adding lactose or isopropyl-β-D-thiogalactopyranoside (IPTG).
  14927..14948   +  protein_bind   CAP binding site: CAP binding activates transcription in the presence of cAMP. E. coli catabolite activator protein
  14963..14993   +  promoter       lac promoter: promoter for the E. coli lac operon
  14997..15019   +  protein_bind   lac operator (fragment): The lac repressor binds to the lac operator to inhibit transcription in E. coli. This inhibition can be relieved by adding lactose or isopropyl-β-D-thiogalactopyranoside (IPTG). lac repressor encoded by lacI
  15051..15134   +  polyA_signal   SV40 poly(A) signal (fragment): SV40 polyadenylation signal
