[The description below was written by a language model from this plasmid's Addgene catalogue record and pLannotate feature annotations shown in this document.]
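Description:
Lenti-Dual-iCas9-CMV is an HIV-1-based, self-inactivating lentiviral vector of about 15.2 kb, built on the Lenti-iCas9-neo backbone, for delivering a doubly inducible Cas9 to mammalian cells. It is propagated in E. coli through a high-copy ColE1/pUC-type origin with ampicillin resistance. The viral portion contains a truncated 5' LTR, the Ψ packaging signal, RRE, cPPT/CTS, WPRE and a ΔU3 3' LTR, so the region between the LTRs can be packaged and integrated while the integrated provirus lacks LTR promoter activity.

The payload consists of two expression units. In the first, a tetracycline response element with seven tetO copies joined to a minimal CMV promoter drives Streptococcus pyogenes Cas9 preceded by an FKBP12 L106P destabilization domain (DD). A NanoLuc luciferase coding sequence lies downstream of Cas9, followed by an SV40 polyadenylation signal. The catalogue lists a C-terminal FLAG tag and gives the insert species as human, but the tag is not annotated in the feature table, and neither is the linkage between Cas9 and NanoLuc. In the second unit, the human UbC promoter expresses the reverse tetracycline transactivator rtTA3, followed by an EMCV IRES and NeoR, allowing G418 selection of transduced cells.

Together these parts impose two layers of control. Doxycycline is needed for rtTA3 to activate Cas9 transcription, and Shield1 is needed to stabilize the DD-tagged protein, which is otherwise degraded. NanoLuc presumably provides a luminescent readout of induction. The associated publication describes this dual conditional system as a way to activate gene editing on demand and reduce off-target effects in human stem cells. No guide RNA cassette is annotated, so guides would apparently have to be supplied separately.
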