Addgene plasmid #167500: Lenti-Dual-iCas9-CMV
Purpose: Expression of dual inducible Cas9 with CMV promoter
Depositing lab: Jake Liang. Depositing organization: National Institute of Diabetes & Digestive & Kidney Diseases (NIDDK). Publication: A dual conditional CRISPR-Cas9 system to activate gene editing and reduce off-target effects in human stem cells. Park SB, Uchida T, Tilson S, Hu Z, Ma CD, Leek M, Eichner M, Hong SG, Liang TJ. Mol Ther Nucleic Acids. 2022 Apr 27;28:656-669. doi: 10.1016/j.omtn.2022.04.013. eCollection 2022 Jun 14. PubMed 35615005.
Backbone
  Vector backbone: Lenti-iCas9-neo
  Backbone size w/o insert (bp): 10000
  Total vector size (bp): 15206
  Vector type: Mammalian Expression, Lentiviral, CRISPR, Luciferase
  Selectable markers: Neomycin (select with G418)
Growth in bacteria
  Bacterial resistance: Ampicillin, 100 μg/mL
  Growth temperature: 37°C
  Growth strain: NEB Stable
  Copy number: High Copy
Gene/Insert
  Gene/Insert name: Cas9
  Species: H. sapiens (human)
  Insert size (bp): 4509
  Promoter: CMV
  Tag / fusion protein: FLAG (C terminal on insert)
  Cloning method: Gibson Cloning
  Sequencing primers: 5′ Unknown; 3′ Unknown
Terms and licenses: Academic/Nonprofit Terms; Industry Terms: Not Available to Industry
How to cite: Lenti-Dual-iCas9-CMV was a gift from Jake Liang (Addgene plasmid # 167500 ; http://n2t.net/addgene:167500 ; RRID:Addgene_167500)
